Addgene plasmid #8881: 3789 pmko-neo RNAi-GFP
Depositing lab: Stanley Korsmeyer. Depositing organization: Dana-Farber Cancer Institute. Publication: Conditional MLL-CBP targets GMP and models therapy-related myeloproliferative disease. Wang J, Iwasaki H, Krivtsov A, Febbo PG, Thorner AR, Ernst P, Anastasiadou E, Kutok JL, Kogan SC, Zinkel SS, Fisher JK, Hess JL, Golub TR, Armstrong SA, Akashi K, Korsmeyer SJ. EMBO J. 2005 Jan 26. 24(2):368-81. 10.1038/sj.emboj.7600521 PubMed 15635450.
Backbone
  Vector backbone: pmko-neo
  Backbone size w/o insert (bp): 7200
  Vector type: Mammalian Expression, Retroviral, RNAi
  Selectable markers: Neomycin (select with G418)
Growth in bacteria
  Bacterial resistance: Ampicillin, 100 μg/mL
  Growth temperature: 37°C
  Growth strain: XL1 Blue
  Copy number: High Copy
Gene/Insert
  Gene/Insert name: GFP (alt name: shRNA-GFP)
  Cloning method: Restriction Enzyme; 5′ cloning site AgeI (destroyed during cloning); 3′ cloning site EcoRI (not destroyed)
  Sequencing primers: 5′ pLXSN 5'
Terms and licenses: Academic/Nonprofit Terms; Industry Terms: Not Available to Industry
Depositor comments: Addgene's sequencing results suggest that the shRNA sequence targeting GFP is CTACGTCCAGGAGCGCACC.
How to cite: 3789 pmko-neo RNAi-GFP was a gift from Stanley Korsmeyer (Addgene plasmid # 8881 ; http://n2t.net/addgene:8881 ; RRID:Addgene_8881)
