[The description below was written by a language model from this plasmid's Addgene catalogue record.]
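Description:
3789 pmko-neo RNAi-GFP is a retroviral RNA-interference vector for mammalian cells, built on the pmko-neo backbone (recorded as about 7.2 kb without the insert). It is maintained in E. coli as a high-copy plasmid under ampicillin selection. For mammalian cells it carries a neomycin resistance marker, so transduced or transfected populations can be selected with G418. As a retroviral vector it is meant to be packaged into viral particles and delivered by infection. This leads to stable integration of the hairpin cassette and the selection marker into the target-cell genome.

Despite the "GFP" insert name, the payload is not a GFP coding sequence. It is a short hairpin RNA directed against GFP (alternative name shRNA-GFP), cloned by restriction digestion between an AgeI site, which was destroyed during cloning, and an EcoRI site, which was retained. The depositor comments note that the repository's sequencing identified the GFP-targeting portion of the hairpin. The record does not state which promoter drives the shRNA or the neomycin marker, and no feature table is provided, so details such as the LTRs, packaging signal and replication origin are not documented here.

Constructs of this type are commonly used either to knock down GFP in reporter-expressing cells or as a non-endogenous-target control alongside gene-specific hairpins in the same backbone. However, the record does not state how this plasmid was used. The associated publication concerns a conditional MLL-CBP mouse model of therapy-related myeloproliferative disease.
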