>Addgene plasmid #8881 | 3789 pmko-neo RNAi-GFP | addgene partial sequence | sequence record 17430 | 8881 with pLXSN5'
CCCTCACTCCTTCTCTAGGCGCCGGAATTGAAGATCTGTCGACAAGGTCGGGCAGGAAGAGGGCCTATTT
CCCATGATTCCTTCATATTTGCATATACGATACAAGGCTGTTAGAGAGATAATTAGAATTAATTTGACTG
TAAACACAAAGATATTAGTACAAAATACGTGACGTAGAAAGTAATAATTTCTTGGGTAGTTTGCAGTTTT
AAAATTATGTTTTAAAATGGACTATCATATGCTTACCGTAACTTGAAAGTATTTCGATTTCTTGGCTTTA
TATATCTTGTGGAAAGGACGAAACACCGGCTACGTCCAGGAGCGCACCCTCGAGG
