>Addgene plasmid #8881 | 3789 pmko-neo RNAi-GFP | addgene partial sequence | sequence record 128565 | LKO1_5  5'-GACTATCATATGCTTACCGT-3'
AAGGACGAAACACCGGCTACGTCCAGGAGCGCACCCTCGAGGGTGCGCTCCTGGACGTAGCCTTTTTGAA
TTCGCCAGCACAGTGGTCGACCCTGTGGAATGTGTGTCAGTTAGGGTGTGGAAAGTCCCCAGGCTCCCCA
GCAGGCAGAAGTATGCAAAGCATGCATCTCAATTAGTCAGCAACCAGGTGTGGAAAGTCCCCAGGCTCCC
CAGCAGGCAGAAGTATGCAAAGCATGCATCTCAATTAGTCAGCAACCATAGTCCCGCCCCTAACTCCGCC
CATCCCGCCCCTAACTCCGCCCAGTTCCGCCCATTCTCCGCCCCATGGCTGACTAATTTTTTTTATTTAT
GCAGAGGCCGAGGCCGCCTCGGCCTCTGAGCTATTCCAGAAGTAGTGAGGAGGCTTTTTTGGAGGCCTAG
GCTTTTGCAAAAAGCTTCACGCTGCCGCNAGCACTCAGGGCNCAAGGNCTGCTAAAGGAAGCGGAACACG
TAGAAAGCCAGTCCGCAGAAACGGTGCTGACCCCGGATGAATGTCAGCTACTGGGCTATCTGGACAAGGG
AAAACGCAAGCGCAAAGAGAAAGCAGGTAGCTTGCAGTGGGCTTACATGGCGATAGCTAGACTGGGCGGT
TTTATGGACAGCAAGCGAACCGGAATTGCCAGCTGGGGCGCCCTCTGGTAAGGTTGGGAAGCCCTGCAAA
GTAAACTGGATGGCTTTCTTGCCGCCAAGGATCTGATGGCGCAGGGGATCAAGATCTGATCAAGAGACA
